>Addgene plasmid #187036 | pLV-Hygro-EF1A-hNUDT1/3xFLAG | addgene full sequence | sequence record 372024 | Addgene NGS Result
AATGTAGTCTTATGCAATACTCTTGTAGTCTTGCAACATGGTAACGATGAGTTAGCAACATGCCTTACAA
GGAGAGAAAAAGCACCGTGCATGCCGATTGGTGGAAGTAAGGTGGTACGATCGTGCCTTATTAGGAAGGC
AACAGACGGGTCTGACATGGATTGGACGAACCACTGAATTGCCGCATTGCAGAGATATTGTATTTAAGTG
CCTAGCTCGATACATAAACGGGTCTCTCTGGTTAGACCAGATCTGAGCCTGGGAGCTCTCTGGCTAACTA
GGGAACCCACTGCTTAAGCCTCAATAAAGCTTGCCTTGAGTGCTTCAAGTAGTGTGTGCCCGTCTGTTGT
GTGACTCTGGTAACTAGAGATCCCTCAGACCCTTTTAGTCAGTGTGGAAAATCTCTAGCAGTGGCGCCCG
AACAGGGACTTGAAAGCGAAAGGGAAACCAGAGGAGCTCTCTCGACGCAGGACTCGGCTTGCTGAAGCGC
GCACGGCAAGAGGCGAGGGGCGGCGACTGGTGAGTACGCCAAAAATTTTGACTAGCGGAGGCTAGAAGGA
GAGAGATGGGTGCGAGAGCGTCAGTATTAAGCGGGGGAGAATTAGATCGCGATGGGAAAAAATTCGGTTA
AGGCCAGGGGGAAAGAAAAAATATAAATTAAAACATATAGTATGGGCAAGCAGGGAGCTAGAACGATTCG
CAGTTAATCCTGGCCTGTTAGAAACATCAGAAGGCTGTAGACAAATACTGGGACAGCTACAACCATCCCT
TCAGACAGGATCAGAAGAACTTAGATCATTATATAATACAGTAGCAACCCTCTATTGTGTGCATCAAAGG
ATAGAGATAAAAGACACCAAGGAAGCTTTAGACAAGATAGAGGAAGAGCAAAACAAAAGTAAGACCACCG
CACAGCAAGCGGCCGCTGATCTTCAGACCTGGAGGAGGAGATATGAGGGACAATTGGAGAAGTGAATTAT
ATAAATATAAAGTAGTAAAAATTGAACCATTAGGAGTAGCACCCACCAAGGCAAAGAGAAGAGTGGTGCA
GAGAGAAAAAAGAGCAGTGGGAATAGGAGCTTTGTTCCTTGGGTTCTTGGGAGCAGCAGGAAGCACTATG
GGCGCAGCGTCAATGACGCTGACGGTACAGGCCAGACAATTATTGTCTGGTATAGTGCAGCAGCAGAACA
ATTTGCTGAGGGCTATTGAGGCGCAACAGCATCTGTTGCAACTCACAGTCTGGGGCATCAAGCAGCTCCA
GGCAAGAATCCTGGCTGTGGAAAGATACCTAAAGGATCAACAGCTCCTGGGGATTTGGGGTTGCTCTGGA
AAACTCATTTGCACCACTGCTGTGCCTTGGAATGCTAGTTGGAGTAATAAATCTCTGGAACAGATTTGGA
ATCACACGACCTGGATGGAGTGGGACAGAGAAATTAACAATTACACAAGCTTAATACACTCCTTAATTGA
AGAATCGCAAAACCAGCAAGAAAAGAATGAACAAGAATTATTGGAATTAGATAAATGGGCAAGTTTGTGG
AATTGGTTTAACATAACAAATTGGCTGTGGTATATAAAATTATTCATAATGATAGTAGGAGGCTTGGTAG
GTTTAAGAATAGTTTTTGCTGTACTTTCTATAGTGAATAGAGTTAGGCAGGGATATTCACCATTATCGTT
TCAGACCCACCTCCCAACCCCGAGGGGACCCGACAGGCCCGAAGGAATAGAAGAAGAAGGTGGAGAGAGA
GACAGAGACAGATCCATTCGATTAGTGAACGGATCTCGACGGTATCGCTAGCTTTTAAAAGAAAAGGGGG
GATTGGGGGGTACAGTGCAGGGGAAAGAATAGTAGACATAATAGCAACAGACATACAAACTAAAGAATTA
CAAAAACAAATTACAAAAATTCAAAATTTTACTAGTGATTATCGGATCAACTTTGTATAGAAAAGTTGGG
CTCCGGTGCCCGTCAGTGGGCAGAGCGCACATCGCCCACAGTCCCCGAGAAGTTGGGGGGAGGGGTCGGC
AATTGAACCGGTGCCTAGAGAAGGTGGCGCGGGGTAAACTGGGAAAGTGATGTCGTGTACTGGCTCCGCC
TTTTTCCCGAGGGTGGGGGAGAACCGTATATAAGTGCAGTAGTCGCCGTGAACGTTCTTTTTCGCAACGG
GTTTGCCGCCAGAACACAGGTAAGTGCCGTGTGTGGTTCCCGCGGGCCTGGCCTCTTTACGGGTTATGGC
CCTTGCGTGCCTTGAATTACTTCCACCTGGCTGCAGTACGTGATTCTTGATCCCGAGCTTCGGGTTGGAA
GTGGGTGGGAGAGTTCGAGGCCTTGCGCTTAAGGAGCCCCTTCGCCTCGTGCTTGAGTTGAGGCCTGGCC
TGGGCGCTGGGGCCGCCGCGTGCGAATCTGGTGGCACCTTCGCGCCTGTCTCGCTGCTTTCGATAAGTCT
CTAGCCATTTAAAATTTTTGATGACCTGCTGCGACGCTTTTTTTCTGGCAAGATAGTCTTGTAAATGCGG
GCCAAGATCTGCACACTGGTATTTCGGTTTTTGGGGCCGCGGGCGGCGACGGGGCCCGTGCGTCCCAGCG
CACATGTTCGGCGAGGCGGGGCCTGCGAGCGCGGCCACCGAGAATCGGACGGGGGTAGTCTCAAGCTGGC
CGGCCTGCTCTGGTGCCTGGTCTCGCGCCGCCGTGTATCGCCCCGCCCTGGGCGGCAAGGCTGGCCCGGT
CGGCACCAGTTGCGTGAGCGGAAAGATGGCCGCTTCCCGGCCCTGCTGCAGGGAGCTCAAAATGGAGGAC
GCGGCGCTCGGGAGAGCGGGCGGGTGAGTCACCCACACAAAGGAAAAGGGCCTTTCCGTCCTCAGCCGTC
GCTTCATGTGACTCCACGGAGTACCGGGCGCCGTCCAGGCACCTCGATTAGTTCTCGAGCTTTTGGAGTA
CGTCGTCTTTAGGTTGGGGGGAGGGGTTTTATGCGATGGAGTTTCCCCACACTGAGTGGGTGGAGACTGA
AGTTAGGCCAGCTTGGCACTTGATGTAATTCTCCTTGGAATTTGCCCTTTTTGAGTTTGGATCTTGGTTC
ATTCTCAAGCCTCAGACAGTGGTTCAAAGTTTTTTTCTTCCATTTCAGGTGTCGTGACAAGTTTGTACAA
AAAAGCAGGCTGCCACCATGAGTGGAATTAGCCCTCAGCAGATGGGGGAGCCAGAAGGCAGTTGGAGTGG
GAAGAACCCAGGGACCATGGGCGCCTCCAGGCTCTATACCCTGGTGCTGGTCCTGCAGCCTCAGCGAGTT
CTCCTGGGCATGAAAAAGCGAGGCTTCGGGGCCGGCCGGTGGAATGGCTTTGGGGGCAAAGTGCAAGAAG
GAGAGACCATCGAGGATGGGGCTAGGAGGGAGCTGCAGGAGGAGAGCGGTCTGACAGTGGACGCCCTGCA
CAAGGTGGGCCAGATCGTGTTTGAGTTCGTGGGCGAGCCTGAGCTCATGGACGTGCATGTCTTCTGCACA
GACAGCATCCAGGGGACCCCCGTGGAGAGCGACGAAATGCGCCCATGCTGGTTCCAGCTGGATCAGATCC
CCTTCAAGGACATGTGGCCCGACGACAGCTACTGGTTTCCACTCCTGCTTCAGAAGAAGAAATTCCACGG
GTACTTCAAGTTCCAGGGTCAGGACACCATCCTGGACTACACACTCCGCGAGGTGGACACGGTCGACTAC
AAAGACCATGACGGTGATTATAAAGATCATGATATCGATTACAAGGATGACGATGACAAGTAGACCCAGC
TTTCTTGTACAAAGTGGTGATAATCGAATTCCGATAATCAACCTCTGGATTACAAAATTTGTGAAAGATT
GACTGGTATTCTTAACTATGTTGCTCCTTTTACGCTATGTGGATACGCTGCTTTAATGCCTTTGTATCAT
GCTATTGCTTCCCGTATGGCTTTCATTTTCTCCTCCTTGTATAAATCCTGGTTGCTGTCTCTTTATGAGG
AGTTGTGGCCCGTTGTCAGGCAACGTGGCGTGGTGTGCACTGTGTTTGCTGACGCAACCCCCACTGGTTG
GGGCATTGCCACCACCTGTCAGCTCCTTTCCGGGACTTTCGCTTTCCCCCTCCCTATTGCCACGGCGGAA
CTCATCGCCGCCTGCCTTGCCCGCTGCTGGACAGGGGCTCGGCTGTTGGGCACTGACAATTCCGTGGTGT
TGTCGGGGAAGCTGACGTCCTTTCCATGGCTGCTCGCCTGTGTTGCCACCTGGATTCTGCGCGGGACGTC
CTTCTGCTACGTCCCTTCGGCCCTCAATCCAGCGGACCTTCCTTCCCGCGGCCTGCTGCCGGCTCTGCGG
CCTCTTCCGCGTCTTCGCCTTCGCCCTCAGACGAGTCGGATCTCCCTTTGGGCCGCCTCCCCGCATCGGG
AATTCCCGCGGTTCGAATTCTACCGGGTAGGGGAGGCGCTTTTCCCAAGGCAGTCTGGAGCATGCGCTTT
AGCAGCCCCGCTGGGCACTTGGCGCTACACAAGTGGCCTCTGGCCTCGCACACATTCCACATCCACCGGT
AGGCGCCAACCGGCTCCGTTCTTTGGTGGCCCCTTCGCGCCACCTTCTACTCCTCCCCTAGTCAGGAAGT
TCCCCCCCGCCCCGCAGCTCGCGTCGTGCAGGACGTGACAAATGGAAGTAGCACGTCTCACTAGTCTCGT
GCAGATGGACAGCACCGCTGAGCAATGGAAGCGGGTAGGCCTTTGGGGCAGCGGCCAATAGCAGCTTTGC
TCCTTCGCTTTCTGGGCTCAGAGGCTGGGAAGGGGTGGGTCCGGGGGCGGGCTCAGGGGCGGGCTCAGGG
GCGGGGCGGGCGCCCGAAGGTCCTCCGGAGGCCCGGCATTCTGCACGCTTCAAAAGCGCACGTCTGCCGC
GCTGTTCTCCTCTTCCTCATCTCCGGGCCTTTCGACCTCACGTGGCCACCATGAAAAAGCCTGAACTCAC
CGCGACGTCTGTCGAGAAGTTTCTGATCGAAAAGTTCGACAGCGTCTCCGACCTGATGCAGCTCTCGGAG
GGCGAAGAATCTCGTGCTTTCAGCTTCGATGTAGGAGGGCGTGGATATGTCCTGCGGGTAAATAGCTGCG
CCGATGGTTTCTACAAAGATCGTTATGTTTATCGGCACTTTGCATCGGCCGCGCTCCCGATTCCGGAAGT
GCTTGACATTGGGGAATTTAGCGAGAGCCTGACCTATTGCATCTCCCGCCGTGCACAGGGTGTCACGTTG
CAAGACCTGCCTGAAACCGAACTGCCCGCTGTTCTGCAGCCGGTCGCGGAGGCCATGGATGCGATCGCTG
CGGCCGATCTTAGCCAGACGAGCGGGTTCGGCCCATTCGGACCGCAAGGAATCGGTCAATACACTACATG
GCGTGATTTCATATGCGCGATTGCTGATCCCCATGTGTATCACTGGCAAACTGTGATGGACGACACCGTC
AGTGCGTCCGTCGCGCAGGCTCTCGATGAGCTGATGCTTTGGGCCGAGGACTGCCCCGAAGTCCGGCACC
TCGTGCACGCGGATTTCGGCTCCAACAATGTCCTGACGGACAATGGCCGCATAACAGCGGTCATTGACTG
GAGCGAGGCGATGTTCGGGGATTCCCAATACGAGGTCGCCAACATCTTCTTCTGGAGGCCGTGGTTGGCT
TGTATGGAGCAGCAGACGCGCTACTTCGAGCGGAGGCATCCGGAGCTTGCAGGATCGCCGCGGCTCCGGG
CGTATATGCTCCGCATTGGTCTTGACCAACTCTATCAGAGCTTGGTTGACGGCAATTTCGATGATGCAGC
TTGGGCGCAGGGTCGATGCGACGCAATCGTCCGATCCGGAGCCGGGACTGTCGGGCGTACACAAATCGCC
CGCAGAAGCGCGGCCGTCTGGACCGATGGCTGTGTAGAAGTACTCGCCGATAGTGGAAACCGACGCCCCA
GCACTCGTCCGAGGGCAAAGGAATAGGGTACCTTTAAGACCAATGACTTACAAGGCAGCTGTAGATCTTA
GCCACTTTTTAAAAGAAAAGGGGGGACTGGAAGGGCTAATTCACTCCCAACGAAGACAAGATCTGCTTTT
TGCTTGTACTGGGTCTCTCTGGTTAGACCAGATCTGAGCCTGGGAGCTCTCTGGCTAACTAGGGAACCCA
CTGCTTAAGCCTCAATAAAGCTTGCCTTGAGTGCTTCAAGTAGTGTGTGCCCGTCTGTTGTGTGACTCTG
GTAACTAGAGATCCCTCAGACCCTTTTAGTCAGTGTGGAAAATCTCTAGCAGTAGTAGTTCATGTCATCT
TATTATTCAGTATTTATAACTTGCAAAGAAATGAATATCAGAGAGTGAGAGGAACTTGTTTATTGCAGCT
TATAATGGTTACAAATAAAGCAATAGCATCACAAATTTCACAAATAAAGCATTTTTTTCACTGCATTCTA
GTTGTGGTTTGTCCAAACTCATCAATGTATCTTATCATGTCTGGCTCTAGCTATCCCGCCCCTAACTCCG
CCCATCCCGCCCCTAACTCCGCCCAGTTCCGCCCATTCTCCGCCCCATGGCTGACTAATTTTTTTTATTT
ATGCAGAGGCCGAGGCCGCCTCGGCCTCTGAGCTATTCCAGAAGTAGTGAGGAGGCTTTTTTGGAGGCCT
AGGGACGTACCCAATTCGCCCTATAGTGAGTCGTATTACGCGCGCTCACTGGCCGTCGTTTTACAACGTC
GTGACTGGGAAAACCCTGGCGTTACCCAACTTAATCGCCTTGCAGCACATCCCCCTTTCGCCAGCTGGCG
TAATAGCGAAGAGGCCCGCACCGATCGCCCTTCCCAACAGTTGCGCAGCCTGAATGGCGAATGGG
[124 nt withheld, positions 6856-6979]
C
[91 nt withheld, positions 6981-7071]
A
[49 nt withheld, positions 7073-7121]
CCTTTGACGTTGGAGTCCACGTTCTTT
[37 nt withheld, positions 7149-7185]
ACCCTATCTCGGTCTATTCTTTTGATTTATAAGGGATTTTGCCGATTTCGGCCTATTGGTTAAAAAATGA
GCTGATTTAACAAAAATTTAACGCGAATTTTAACAAAATATTAACGCTTACAATTTAGGTGGCACTTTTC
GGGGAAATGTGCGCGGAACCCCTATTTGTTTATTTTTCTAAATACATTCAAATATGTATCCGCTCATGAG
ACAATAACCCTGATAAATGCTTCAATAATATTGAAAAAGGAAGAGTATGAGTATTCAACATTTCCGTGTC
GCCCTTATTCCCTTTTTTGCGGCATTTTGCCTTCCTGTTTTTGCTCACCCAGAAACGCTGGTGAAAGTAA
AAGATGCTGAAGATCAGTTGGGTGCACGAGTGGGTTACATCGAACTGGATCTCAACAGCGGTAAGATCCT
TGAGAGTTTTCGCCCCGAAGAACGTTTTCCAATGATGAGCACTTTTAAAGTTCTGCTATGTGGCGCGGTA
TTATCCCGTATTGACGCCGGGCAAGAGCAACTCGGTCGCCGCATACACTATTCTCAGAATGACTTGGTTG
AGTACTCACCAGTCACAGAAAAGCATCTTACGGATGGCATGACAGTAAGAGAATTATGCAGTGCTGCCAT
AACCATGAGTGATAACACTGCGGCCAACTTACTTCTGACAACGATCGGAGGACCGAAGGAGCTAACCGCT
TTTTTGCACAACATGGGGGATCATGTAACTCGCCTTGATCGTTGGGAACCGGAGCTGAATGAAGCCATAC
CAAACGACGAGCGTGACACCACGATGCCTGTAGCAATGGCAACAACGTTGCGCAAACTATTAACTGGCGA
ACTACTTACTCTAGCTTCCCGGCAACAATTAATAGACTGGATGGAGGCGGATAAAGTTGCAGGACCACTT
CTGCGCTCGGCCCTTCCGGCTGGCTGGTTTATTGCTGATAAATCTGGAGCCGGTGAGCGTGGGTCTCGCG
GTATCATTGCAGCACTGGGGCCAGATGGTAAGCCCTCCCGTATCGTAGTTATCTACACGACGGGGAGTCA
GGCAACTATGGATGAACGAAATAGACAGATCGCTGAGATAGGTGCCTCACTGATTAAGCATTGGTAACTG
TCAGACCAAGTTTACTCATATATACTTTAGATTGATTTAAAACTTCATTTTTAATTTAAAAGGATCTAGG
TGAAGATCCTTTTTGATAATCTCATGACCAAAATCCCTTAACGTGAGTTTTCGTTCCACTGAGCGTCAGA
CCCCGTAGAAAAGATCAAAGGATCTTCTTGAGATCCTTTTTTTCTGCGCGTAATCTGCTGCTTGCAAACA
AAAAAACCACCGCTACCAGCGGTGGTTTGTTTGCCGGATCAAGAGCTACCAACTCTTTTTCCGAAGGTAA
CTGGCTTCAGCAGAGCGCAGATACCAAATACTGTTCTTCTAGTGTAGCCGTAGTTAGGCCACCACTTCAA
GAACTCTGTAGCACCGCCTACATACCTCGCTCTGCTAATCCTGTTACCAGTGGCTGCTGCCAGTGGCGAT
AAGTCGTGTCTTACCGGGTTGGACTCAAGACGATAGTTACCGGATAAGGCGCAGCGGTCGGGCTGAACGG
GGGGTTCGTGCACACAGCCCAGCTTGGAGCGAACGACCTACACCGAACTGAGATACCTACAGCGTGAGCT
ATGAGAAAGCGCCACGCTTCCCGAAGAGAGAAAGGCGGACAGGTATCCGGTAAGCGGCAGGGTCGGAACA
GGAGAGCGCACGAGGGAGCTTCCAGGGGGAAACGCCTGGTATCTTTATAGTCCTGTCGGGTTTCGCCACC
TCTGACTTGAGCGTCGATTTTTGTGATGCTCGTCAGGGGGGCGGAGCCTATGGAAAAACGCCAGCAACGC
GGCCTTTTTACGGTTCCTGGCCTTTTGCTGGCCTTTTGCTCACATGTTCTTTCCTGCGTTATCCCCTGAT
TCTGTGGATAACCGTATTACCGCCTTTGAGTGAGCTGATACCGCTCGCCGCAGCCGAACGACCGAGCGCA
GCGAGTCAGTGAGCGAGGAAGCGGAAGAGCGCCCAATACGCAAACCGCCTCTCCCCGCGCGTTGGCCGAT
TCATTAATGCAGCTGGCACGACAGGTTTCCCGACTGGAAAGCGGGCAGTGAGCGCAACGCAATTAATGTG
AGTTAGCTCACTCATTAGGCACCCCAGGCTTTACACTTTATGCTTCCGGCTCGTATGTTGTGTGGAATTG
TGAGCGGATAACAATTTCACACAGGAAACAGCTATGACCATGATTACGCCAAGCGCGCAATTAACCCTCA
CTAAAGGGAACAAAAGCTGGAGCTGCAAGCTT
Features (pLannotate 1.2.2; 33 found; start..end, strand, type, name):
      3..229     +  promoter       RSV promoter: Rous sarcoma virus enhancer/promoter
    230..410     +  LTR            5' LTR (truncated): truncated 5' long terminal repeat (LTR) from HIV-1
    457..582     +  misc_feature   HIV-1 Ψ: packaging signal of human immunodeficiency virus type 1
    566..929     +  CDS            HIV-1 gag (fragment): gag protein from human immunodeficiency virus 1; gag
   1075..1308    +  misc_feature   RRE: The Rev response element (RRE) of HIV-1 allows for Rev-dependent mRNA export from the nucleus to the cytoplasm.
   1685..1785    +  CDS            Rev (fragment): human immunodeficiency virus 1 (HIV-1) Rev protein; rev; enhances nuclear export of unspliced and incompletely spliced viral mRNAs
   1803..1920    +  misc_feature   cPPT/CTS: central polypurine tract and central termination sequence of HIV-1
   1938..1958    +  protein_bind   attB4: mutant version of attB; core recombination site for the Gateway® BP reaction BP Clonase™
   1978..2189    +  promoter       EF-1α core promoter: core promoter for human elongation factor EF-1α
   2190..2299    +  intron         EF-1α intron A (fragment): intron upstream of the start codon of human EF-1α
   2925..3128    +  intron         EF-1α intron A: truncated intron upstream of the start codon of human EF-1α
   3137..3161    +  protein_bind   attB1: mutant version of attB; recombination site for the Gateway® BP reaction BP Clonase™
   3168..3704    +  CDS            NUDT1 (fragment): 8ODP_HUMAN - Also known as MTH1 From Homo sapiens (Human).
   3705..3770    +  CDS            3xFLAG: three tandem FLAG® epitope tags, followed by an enterokinase cleavage site
   3774..3798    -  protein_bind   attB2: mutant version of attB; recombination site for the Gateway® BP reaction BP Clonase™
   3816..4404    +  misc_feature   WPRE: woodchuck hepatitis virus posttranscriptional regulatory element
   4435..4934    +  promoter       PGK promoter: mouse phosphoglycerate kinase 1 promoter
   4951..5973    +  CDS            hph: KHYB_ECOLX - Experimental evidence at protein level: Swiss-Prot protein existence level 1. The aminoglycoside phosphotransferases achieve inactivation of their antibiotic substrates by phosphorylation. Only phosphorylates hygromycin and closely related compounds such as demethyl analogs and destomycin. From Escherichia coli.
   5969..6046    +  CDS            nef (fragment): NEF_HV1Z2 - Experimental evidence at protein level: Swiss-Prot protein existence level 1. Extracellular Nef protein targets CD4(+) T-lymphocytes for apoptosis by interacting with CXCR4 surface receptors. From Human immunodeficiency virus type 1 group M subtype D (isolate Z2/CDC-Z34) (HIV-1).
   6048..6281    +  LTR            3' LTR (ΔU3): self-inactivating 3' long terminal repeat (LTR) from HIV-1
   6353..6474    +  polyA_signal   SV40 poly(A) signal: SV40 polyadenylation signal
   6514..6649    +  rep_origin     SV40 ori: SV40 origin of replication
   6670..6688    -  promoter       T7 promoter: promoter for bacteriophage T7 RNA polymerase
   6696..6851    +  CDS            lacZα (fragment): LacZα fragment of β-galactosidase; lacZ fragment
   6856..7284    +  rep_origin     f1 ori (sequence partly withheld): f1 bacteriophage origin of replication; arrow indicates direction of (+) strand synthesis
   7337..7441    +  promoter       AmpR promoter: bla
   7442..8302    +  CDS            AmpR: β-lactamase; bla; confers resistance to ampicillin, carbenicillin, and related antibiotics
   8473..9061    +  rep_origin     ori: high-copy-number ColE1/pMB1/pBR322/pUC origin of replication
   9244..9336    +  CDS            lacI (fragment): lac repressor; lacI; The lac repressor binds to the lac operator to inhibit transcription in E. coli. This inhibition can be relieved by adding lactose or isopropyl-β-D-thiogalactopyranoside (IPTG).
   9349..9370    +  protein_bind   CAP binding site: CAP binding activates transcription in the presence of cAMP. E. coli catabolite activator protein
   9385..9415    +  promoter       lac promoter: promoter for the E. coli lac operon
   9423..9439    +  protein_bind   lac operator: The lac repressor binds to the lac operator to inhibit transcription in E. coli. This inhibition can be relieved by adding lactose or isopropyl-β-D-thiogalactopyranoside (IPTG). lac repressor encoded by lacI
   9484..9502    +  promoter       T3 promoter: promoter for bacteriophage T3 RNA polymerase
