[The description below was written by a language model from this plasmid's Addgene catalogue record and pLannotate feature annotations shown in this document.]
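Description:
pLV-Hygro-EF1A-hNUDT1/3xFLAG is a 9,527 bp lentiviral transfer plasmid built on a VectorBuilder backbone for stable expression of human NUDT1 (also called MTH1) in mammalian cells. It is maintained in E. coli through a high-copy ColE1/pUC-type origin and an ampicillin resistance gene (β-lactamase). The bacterial portion also carries an f1 origin and leftover cloning-vector elements (lacZα and lacI fragments, lac promoter/operator, T7 and T3 promoters). The viral architecture is that of a third-generation, self-inactivating design. An RSV promoter replaces the U3 region of a truncated HIV-1 5' LTR to drive genomic RNA production in packaging cells. It is followed by the Ψ packaging signal with a gag fragment, the Rev response element for Rev-dependent nuclear export, and the cPPT/CTS. The 3' LTR carries the ΔU3 deletion, which silences LTR promoter activity after integration. An SV40 poly(A) signal and SV40 origin lie downstream of it.

Between the LTRs, the human EF1A promoter with its intron A drives the NUDT1 coding sequence, fused at its C-terminus to a 3xFLAG epitope tag for detection or immunoprecipitation with anti-FLAG antibodies. Gateway attB4, attB1 and attB2 sites flanking the promoter and the open reading frame are remnants of the recombinational assembly. A WPRE follows the insert to enhance transcript stability and expression. A separate cassette, in which the mouse PGK promoter drives the hygromycin phosphotransferase gene (hph), allows hygromycin selection of transduced cells. The construct suits the generation of stable cell lines expressing tagged NUDT1, although the record does not specify particular downstream applications.
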