Addgene plasmid #187036: pLV-Hygro-EF1A-hNUDT1/3xFLAG
Purpose: A 3xFLAG tag fused to the C-terminus of NUDT1 and a hygromycin resistance cassette
Depositing lab: Robert Sobol. Depositing organization: University of South Alabama, Mitchell Cancer Institute.
Backbone
  Vector backbone: Lentivirus
  Backbone manufacturer: VectorBuilder
  Total vector size (bp): 9527
  Vector type: Mammalian Expression, Lentiviral
  Selectable markers: Hygromycin
Growth in bacteria
  Bacterial resistance: Ampicillin, 100 μg/mL
  Growth temperature: 37°C
  Growth strain: NEB Stable
  Copy number: High Copy
Gene/Insert
  Gene/Insert name: NUDT1 (alt name: MTH1)
  Species: H. sapiens (human)
  Insert size (bp): 606
  Entrez Gene: NUDT1 (a.k.a. MTH1)
  Promoter: EF1A
  Tag / fusion protein: 3XFLAG (C terminal on insert)
  Cloning method: Unknown
  Sequencing primers: 5′ N/A
Resource information
  A portion of this plasmid was derived from a plasmid made by: VectorBuilder
Terms and licenses: Academic/Nonprofit Terms; Industry Terms: Not Available to Industry
How to cite: pLV-Hygro-EF1A-hNUDT1/3xFLAG was a gift from Robert Sobol (Addgene plasmid # 187036 ; http://n2t.net/addgene:187036 ; RRID:Addgene_187036)
